Addgene plasmid #57942: mOrange-H2B-6
Purpose: Localization: Nucleus/Histones, Excitation: 548, Emission: 562
Depositing lab: Michael Davidson. Depositing organization: Florida State University, Tallahassee. Publication: Photoconversion in orange and red fluorescent proteins. Kremers GJ, Hazelwood KL, Murphy CS, Davidson MW, Piston DW. Nat Methods. 2009 May;6(5):355-8. doi: 10.1038/nmeth.1319. Epub 2009 Apr 12. PubMed 19363494.
Backbone
  Vector backbone: mOrange
  Backbone size w/o insert (bp): 4750
  Vector type: Mammalian Expression
  Selectable markers: Neomycin (select with G418)
Growth in bacteria
  Bacterial resistance: Kanamycin, 50 μg/mL
  Growth temperature: 37°C
  Growth strain: DH5alpha
  Copy number: High Copy
Gene/Insert
  Gene/Insert name: H2B (alt names: Human Histone H2B; NM_021058.3)
  Species: H. sapiens (human)
  Mutation: D26G and V119I in H2B
  Entrez Gene: H2BC11 (a.k.a. H2B/r, H2BFR, H2BJ, HIST1H2BJ)
  Promoter: CMV
  Tag / fusion protein: mOrange
  Cloning method: Unknown
  Sequencing primers: 5′ CMV-F; 3′ SV40pA-R
Terms and licenses: Academic/Nonprofit Terms; Industry Terms: Not Available to Industry
Depositor comments: . Excitation = 548; Emission = 562
How to cite: mOrange-H2B-6 was a gift from Michael Davidson (Addgene plasmid # 57942 ; http://n2t.net/addgene:57942 ; RRID:Addgene_57942)
