[The description below was written by a language model from this plasmid's Addgene catalogue record.]
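Description:
mOrange-H2B-6 is a mammalian expression plasmid that produces human histone H2B fused to the orange fluorescent protein mOrange, giving a marker for chromatin and the nucleus in live or fixed cells. It is built on an mOrange fluorescent-protein vector backbone of about 4.75 kb (excluding the insert). It is maintained in E. coli as a high-copy plasmid under kanamycin selection, and it carries a neomycin resistance marker, so transfected mammalian cells can be selected with G418 to establish stable lines. The record does not include a feature table, so the origin of replication and the exact arrangement of the resistance cassette are not stated. The use of an SV40 polyA reverse sequencing primer suggests that an SV40 polyadenylation signal lies downstream of the expression cassette.

The fusion is driven by the CMV promoter, a strong constitutive promoter in most mammalian cell types. The H2B insert corresponds to the human H2BC11 (HIST1H2BJ) gene and carries two recorded amino-acid substitutions, D26G and V119I. The record does not say on which side of H2B the mOrange tag sits, what linker joins the two, or how the insert was cloned. Because H2B is incorporated into nucleosomes, the fusion labels chromatin, which allows nuclei to be visualised; such fusions are commonly used to follow chromosome behaviour through the cell cycle. The listed spectral properties are excitation at 548 nm and emission at 562 nm. The associated publication concerns photoconversion in orange and red fluorescent proteins, so the construct likely served as a localisation reporter in that work.
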