>Addgene plasmid #57942 | mOrange-H2B-6 | depositor partial sequence | sequence record 89090 | insert sequence
ACGTCAGATCCGCTAGCGCTACCGGACTCAGATCTCGAGCTCAAGCTTCGAATTCTGCAGTCGACGGTAC
CGCCACCATGCCAGAGCCAGCGAAGTCTGCTCCCGCCCCGAAAAAGGGCTCCAAGAAGGCGGTGACTAAG
GCGCAGAAGAAAGGCGGCAAGAAGCGCAAGCGCAGCCGCAAGGAGAGCTATTCCATCTATGTGTACAAGG
TTCTGAAGCAGGTCCACCCTGACACCGGCATTTCGTCCAAGGCCATGGGCATCATGAATTCGTTTGTGAA
CGACATTTTCGAGCGCATCGCAGGTGAGGCTTCCCGCCTGGCGCATTACAACAAGCGCTCGACCATCACC
TCCAGGGAGATCCAGACGGCCGTGCGCCTGCTGCTGCCTGGGGAGTTGGCCAAGCACGCCGTGTCCGAGG
GTACTAAGGCCATCACCAAGTACACCAGCGCTAAGGATCCACCGGTCGCCACCATGGTGAGCAAGGGCGA
GGAGAATAACATGGCCATCATCAAGGAGTTCATGCGCTTCAAGGTGCGCATGGAGGGCTCCGTGAACGGC
CACGAGTTCGAGATCGAGGGCGAGGGCGAGGGCCGCCCCTACGAGGGCTTTCAGACCGCTAAGCTGAAGG
TGACCAAGGGTGGCCCCCTGCCCTTCGCCTGGGACATCCTGTCCCCTCAGTTCACCTACGGCTCCAAGGC
CTACGTGAAGCACCCCGCCGACATCCCCGACTACTTCAAGCTGTCCTTCCCCGAGGGCTTCAAGTGGGAG
CGCGTGATGAACTTCGAGGACGGCGGCGTGGTGACCGTGACCCAGGACTCCTCCCTGCAGGACGGCGAGT
TCATCTACAAGGTGAAGCTGCGCGGCACCAACTTCCCCTCCGACGGCCCCGTAATGCAGAAGAAGACCAT
GGGCTGGGAGGCCTCCTCCGAGCGGATGTACCCCGAGGACGGCGCCCTGAAGGGCGAGATCAAGATGAGG
CTGAAGCTGAAGGACGGCGGCCACTACACCTCCGAGGTCAAGACCACCTACAAGGCCAAGAAGCCCGTGC
AGCTGCCCGGCGCCTACATCGTCGGCATCAAGTTGGACATCACCTCCCACAACGAGGACTACACCATCGT
GGAACAGTACGAACGCGCCGAGGGCCGCCACTCCACCGGCGGCATGGACGAGCTGTACAAGTAAGCGGCC
GCGACTCTAGATCATAATCAGCCATACCACATT
