>Addgene plasmid #57942 | mOrange-H2B-6 | addgene partial sequence | sequence record 115103 | Mombaerts mRFPup 5'-GTGGCCGTTCACGGAGCCCTCCATG-3'
TTATTCTCCTCGCCCTTGCTCACCATGGTGGCGACCGGTGGATCCTTAGCGCTGGTGTACTTGGTGATGG
CCTTAGTACCCTCGGACACGGCGTGCTTGGCCAACTCCCCAGGCAGCAGCAGGCGCACGGCCGTCTGGAT
CTCCCTGGAGGTGATGGTCGAGCGCTTGTTGTAATGCGCCAGGCGGGAAGCCTCACCTGCGATGCGCTCG
AAAATGTCGTTCACAAACGAATTCATGATGCCCATGGCCTTGGACGAAATGCCGGTGTCAGGGTGGACCT
GCTTCAGAACCTTGTACACATAGATGGAATAGCTCTCCTTGCGGCTGCGCTTGCGCTTCTTGCCGCCTTT
CTTCTGCGCCTTAGTCACCGCCTTCTTGGAGCCCTTTTTCGGGGCGGGAGCAGACTTCGCTGGCTCTGGC
ATGGTGGCGGTACCGTCGACTGCAGAATTCGAAGCTTGAGCTCGAGATCTGAGTCCGGTAGCGCTAGCGG
ATCTGACGGTTCACTAAACCAGCTCTGCTTATATAGACCTCCCACCGTACACGCCTACCGCCCATTTGCG
TCAATGGGGCGGAGTTGTTACGACATTTTGGAAAGTCCCGTTGATTTTGGTGCCAAAACAAACTCCCATT
GACGTCAATGGGGTGGAGACTTGGAAATCCCCGTGAGTCAAACCGCTATCCACGCCCATTGATGTACTGC
CAAAACCGCATCACCATGGTAATAGCGATGACTAATACGTAGATGTACTGCCAAGTAGGAAAGTCCCATA
AGGTCATGTACTGGGCATAATGCCAGGCGGGCCATTTACCGTCATTGAC
